Addgene plasmid #158145: pRS416-BXG
Purpose: Dual fluorescent protein reporter (BFP-GFP) for ncAA incorporation (TAG construct)
Depositing lab: James Van Deventer. Depositing organization: Tufts University. Publication: Reporter system architecture affects measurements of noncanonical amino acid incorporation efficiency and fidelity. Potts KA, Stieglitz JT, Lei M, Van Deventer JA. Mol Syst Des Eng. 2020 Feb 1;5(2):573-588. doi: 10.1039/c9me00107g. Epub 2020 Jan 23. PubMed 33791108.
Backbone
  Vector backbone: pRS416
  Backbone manufacturer: Stratagene
  Backbone size w/o insert (bp): 4898
  Total vector size (bp): 7371
  Vector type: Yeast Expression
  Selectable markers: URA3
Growth in bacteria
  Bacterial resistance: Ampicillin, 100 μg/mL
  Growth temperature: 37°C
  Growth strain: DH5alpha
  Copy number: Low Copy
Gene/Insert
  Gene/Insert name: BFP-GFP fragment (w/ TAG codon)
  Insert size (bp): 2500
  Promoter: GAL1-10
  Cloning method: Gibson Cloning
  Sequencing primers: 5′ AGTTAGCTCACTCATTAGGCACCC; 3′ GGATGTGCTGCAAGGCGATTA
Terms and licenses: Academic/Nonprofit Terms; Industry Terms: Not Available to Industry
How to cite: pRS416-BXG was a gift from James Van Deventer (Addgene plasmid # 158145 ; http://n2t.net/addgene:158145 ; RRID:Addgene_158145)
