[The description below was written by a language model from this plasmid's Addgene catalogue record and pLannotate feature annotations shown in this document.]
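Description:
pRS416-BXG is a yeast expression plasmid built on the pRS416 shuttle backbone and designed as a dual fluorescent protein reporter for measuring noncanonical amino acid (ncAA) incorporation in Saccharomyces cerevisiae. It is maintained in yeast through a CEN6/ARS element, which keeps it at low, centromere-stabilised copy number, and is selected by the URA3 auxotrophic marker (also counterselectable with 5-FOA). In E. coli it replicates from a ColE1/pUC-type origin and is selected with ampicillin via β-lactamase. The catalogue nonetheless lists it as low copy. The backbone also retains the usual pBluescript-derived remnants: an f1 origin, lac promoter/operator and lacZα fragments, flanking T3 and T7 promoters, and pieces of the multiple cloning site.

The payload, inserted by Gibson assembly, is driven by the galactose-inducible, Gal4-regulated GAL1 promoter (listed as GAL1-10 in the catalogue). It encodes TagBFP followed by superfolder GFP, with a short histidine tag annotated just downstream of the GFP. A short gap separates the two fluorescent protein annotations. According to the catalogue, this is the TAG version of the reporter and carries an amber stop codon, though the feature table does not mark the codon's exact position. In reporters of this design, the upstream blue protein reports overall expression, while the downstream green protein is made only if the amber codon is read through, typically by an orthogonal suppressor tRNA/aminoacyl-tRNA synthetase pair charging an ncAA. The ratio of green to blue fluorescence therefore serves as a readout of readthrough. The associated work used such reporters to quantify ncAA incorporation efficiency and fidelity. No terminator is annotated in the feature table. The sequenced record is slightly shorter than the listed total size.
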