Features (pLannotate 1.2.2; 23 found; start..end, strand, type, name):
      1..442     +  promoter       GAL1 promoter: S. cerevisiae GAL1; inducible promoter, regulated by Gal4
    489..1187    +  CDS            TagBFP: TagBFP is a basic (constitutively fluorescent) blue fluorescent protein published in 2008, derived from Entacmaea quadricolor. It is reported to be a very rapidly-maturing monomer with very low acid sensitivity.
   1230..1940    +  CDS            Superfolder GFP: Superfolder GFP is a basic (constitutively fluorescent) green fluorescent protein published in 2005, derived from Aequorea victoria. It is reported to be a very rapidly-maturing weak dimer.
   1947..1964    +  CDS            9xHis (fragment): 9xHis affinity tag
   2300..2326    +  misc_feature   MCS (fragment): pBluescript multiple cloning site
   2335..2353    -  promoter       T7 promoter: promoter for bacteriophage T7 RNA polymerase
   2361..2516    +  CDS            lacZα (fragment): LacZα fragment of β-galactosidase; lacZ fragment
   2520..2948    +  rep_origin     f1 ori (sequence partly withheld): f1 bacteriophage origin of replication; arrow indicates direction of (+) strand synthesis
   2976..3027    -  misc_feature   bom (fragment): basis of mobility region from pBR322
   3106..3909    -  CDS            URA3: orotidine-5'-phosphate decarboxylase, required for uracil biosynthesis; S. cerevisiae URA3; yeast auxotrophic marker, counterselectable with 5-fluoroorotic acid (5-FOA)
   3910..4125    -  promoter       URA3 promoter: S. cerevisiae URA3
   4133..4182    -  misc_feature   bom (fragment): basis of mobility region from pBR322
   4284..4319    -  CDS            rop (fragment): Rop protein, which maintains plasmids at low copy number; rop
   4387..4890    -  misc_feature   CEN/ARS: S. cerevisiae CEN6 centromere fused to an autonomously replicating sequence
   4927..5031    +  promoter       AmpR promoter: bla
   5032..5892    +  CDS            AmpR: β-lactamase; bla; confers resistance to ampicillin, carbenicillin, and related antibiotics
   6063..6651    +  rep_origin     ori: high-copy-number ColE1/pMB1/pBR322/pUC origin of replication
   6834..6926    +  CDS            lacI (fragment): lac repressor; lacI; The lac repressor binds to the lac operator to inhibit transcription in E. coli. This inhibition can be relieved by adding lactose or isopropyl-β-D-thiogalactopyranoside (IPTG).
   6939..6960    +  protein_bind   CAP binding site: CAP binding activates transcription in the presence of cAMP. E. coli catabolite activator protein
   6975..7005    +  promoter       lac promoter: promoter for the E. coli lac operon
   7013..7029    +  protein_bind   lac operator: The lac repressor binds to the lac operator to inhibit transcription in E. coli. This inhibition can be relieved by adding lactose or isopropyl-β-D-thiogalactopyranoside (IPTG). lac repressor encoded by lacI
   7074..7092    +  promoter       T3 promoter: promoter for bacteriophage T3 RNA polymerase
   7105..7134    +  misc_feature   MCS (fragment): pBluescript multiple cloning site
>Addgene plasmid #158145 | pRS416-BXG | addgene full sequence | sequence record 319563 | Addgene NGS Result
CGGATTAGAAGCCGCCGAGCGGGTGACAGCCCTCCGAAGGAAGACTCTCCTCCGTGCGTCCTCGTCTTCA
CCGGTCGCGTTCCTGAAACGCAGATGTGCCTCGCGCCGCACTGCTCCGAACAATAAAGATTCTACAATAC
TAGCTTTTATGGTTATGAAGAGGAAAAATTGGCAGTAACCTGGCCCCACAAACCTTCAAATGAACGAATC
AAATTAACAACCATAGGATGATAATGCGATTAGTTTTTTAGCCTTATTTCTGGGGTAATTAATCAGCGAA
GCGATGATTTTTGATCTATTAACAGATATATAAATGCAAAAACTGCATAACCACTTTAACTAATACTTTC
AACATTTTCGGTTTGTATTACTTCTTATTCAAATGTAATAAAAGTATCAACAAAAAATTGTTAATATACC
TCTATACTTTAACGTCAAGGAGAAAAAACCCCGGATCGAATTCCCTACTTCATACATTTTCAATTAAGAT
GAGCGAGCTGATTAAGGAGAACATGCACATGAAGCTGTACATGGAGGGCACCGTGGACAACCATCACTTC
AAGTGCACATCCGAGGGCGAAGGCAAGCCCTACGAGGGCACCCAGACCATGAGAATCAAGGTGGTCGAGG
GCGGCCCTCTCCCCTTCGCCTTCGACATCCTGGCTACTAGCTTCCTCTACGGCAGCAAGACCTTCATCAA
CCACACCCAGGGCATCCCCGACTTCTTCAAGCAGTCCTTCCCTGAGGGCTTCACATGGGAGAGAGTCACC
ACATACGAAGACGGGGGCGTGCTGACCGCTACCCAGGACACCAGCCTCCAGGACGGCTGCCTCATCTACA
ACGTCAAGATCAGAGGGGTGAACTTCACATCCAACGGCCCTGTGATGCAGAAGAAAACACTCGGCTGGGA
GGCCTTCACCGAGACGCTGTACCCCGCTGACGGCGGCCTGGAAGGCAGAAACGACATGGCCCTGAAGCTC
GTGGGCGGGAGCCATCTGATCGCAAACGCCAAGACCACATATAGATCCAAGAAACCCGCTAAGAACCTCA
AGATGCCTGGCGTCTACTATGTGGACTACAGACTGGAAAGAATCAAGGAGGCCAACAACGAGACCTACGT
CGAGCAGCACGAGGTGGCAGTGGCCAGATACTGCGACCTCCCTAGCAAACTGGGGCACAAGCTTAATATG
GGATCCGCTGGCTCCGCTGCTGGTTCTGGCGAATAGGCATCCAAGGGCGAGGAGCTCTTTACTGGCGTAG
TACCAATTCTCGTAGAGCTCGATGGCGATGTAAATGGCCATAAGTTTTCCGTACGCGGCGAGGGCGAGGG
CGATGCAACTAACGGCAAGCTCACTCTCAAGTTTATTTGTACTACTGGCAAGCTCCCAGTACCATGGCCA
ACTCTCGTAACTACTCTGACCTATGGCGTACAATGTTTTTCCCGCTATCCAGATCACATGAAGCAACATG
ATTTTTTTAAGTCCGCAATGCCAGAGGGCTATGTACAAGAGCGCACTATTAGCTTTAAGGATGATGGCAC
CTATAAGACTCGCGCAGAGGTAAAGTTTGAGGGCGATACTCTCGTAAATCGCATTGAGCTCAAGGGCATT
GATTTTAAGGAGGATGGCAATATTCTCGGCCATAAGCTGGAGTATAATTTCAATTCCCATAATGTATATA
TTACCGCAGATAAGCAAAAGAATGGCATTAAGGCGAATTTTAAGATTCGCCATAATGTGGAGGATGGCTC
CGTACAACTCGCAGATCATTATCAACAAAATACTCCAATTGGCGATGGCCCAGTACTCCTCCCAGATAAT
CATTATCTCTCCACTCAATCCGTGCTCTCCAAAGATCCAAATGAGAAGCGCGATCACATGGTACTCCTGG
AGTTTGTAACTGCAGCAGGCATTACTCATGGCATGGATGAGCTCTATAAGCTCGAGCACCACCACCACCA
CCACTAATAATAGCTCGAGATCTGATAACAACAGTGTAGATGTAACAAAATCGACTTTGTTCCCACTGTA
CTTTTAGCTCGTACAAAATACAATATACTTTTCATTTCTCCGTAAACAACATGTTTTCCCATGTAATATC
CTTTTCTATTTTTCGTTCCGTTACCAACTTTACACATACTTTATATAGCTATTCACTTCTATACACTAAA
AAACTAAGACAATTTTAATTTTGCTGCCTGCCATATTTCAATTTGTTATAAATTCCTATAATTTATCCTA
TTAGTAGCTAAAAAAAGATGAATGTGAATCGAATCCTAAGAGAATTGAGCTCCAATTCGGTCGACCTCGA
GGGGGGGCCCGGTACCCAATTCGCCCTATAGTGAGTCGTATTACGCGCGCTCACTGGCCGTCGTTTTACA
ACGTCGTGACTGGGAAAACCCTGGCGTTACCCAACTTAATCGCCTTGCAGCACATCCCCCTTTCGCCAGC
TGGCGTAATAGCGAAGAGGCCCGCACCGATCGCCCTTCCCAACAGTTGCGCAGCCTGAATGGCGAATGG
[124 nt withheld, positions 2520-2643]
C
[91 nt withheld, positions 2645-2735]
A
[49 nt withheld, positions 2737-2785]
CCTTTGACGTTGGAGTCCACGTTCTTT
[37 nt withheld, positions 2813-2849]
ACCCTATCTCGGTCTATTCTTTTGATTTATAAGGGATTTTGCCGATTTCGGCCTATTGGTTAAAAAATGA
GCTGATTTAACAAAAATTTAACGCGAATTTTAACAAAATATTAACGCTTACAATTTCCTGATGCGGTATT
TTCTCCTTACGCATCTGTGCGGTATTTCACACCGCATAGGGTAATAACTGATATAATTAAATTGAAGCTC
TAATTTGTGAGTTTAGTATACATGCATTTACTTATAATACAGTTTTTTAGTTTTGCTGGCCGCATCTTCT
CAAATATGCTTCCCAGCCTGCTTTTCTGTAACGTTCACCCTCTACCTTAGCATCCCTTCCCTTTGCAAAT
AGTCCTCTTCCAACAATAATAATGTCAGATCCTGTAGAGACCACATCATCCACGGTTCTATACTGTTGAC
CCAATGCGTCTCCCTTGTCATCTAAACCCACACCGGGTGTCATAATCAACCAATCGTAACCTTCATCTCT
TCCACCCATGTCTCTTTGAGCAATAAAGCCGATAACAAAATCTTTGTCGCTCTTCGCAATGTCAACAGTA
CCCTTAGTATATTCTCCAGTAGATAGGGAGCCCTTGCATGACAATTCTGCTAACATCAAAAGGCCTCTAG
GTTCCTTTGTTACTTCTTCTGCCGCCTGCTTCAAACCGCTAACAATACCTGGGCCCACCACACCGTGTGC
ATTCGTAATGTCTGCCCATTCTGCTATTCTGTATACACCCGCAGAGTACTGCAATTTGACTGTATTACCA
ATGTCAGCAAATTTTCTGTCTTCGAAGAGTAAAAAATTGTACTTGGCGGATAATGCCTTTAGCGGCTTAA
CTGTGCCCTCCATGGAAAAATCAGTCAAGATATCCACATGTGTTTTTAGTAAACAAATTTTGGGACCTAA
TGCTTCAACTAACTCCAGTAATTCCTTGGTGGTACGAACATCCAATGAAGCACACAAGTTTGTTTGCTTT
TCGTGCATGATATTAAATAGCTTGGCAGCAACAGGACTAGGATGAGTAGCAGCACGTTCCTTATATGTAG
CTTTCGACATGATTTATCTTCGTTTCCTGCAGGTTTTTGTTCTGTGCAGTTGGGTTAAGAATACTGGGCA
ATTTCATGTTTCTTCAACACTACATATGCGTATATATACCAATCTAAGTCTGTGCTCCTTCCTTCGTTCT
TCCTTCTGTTCGGAGATTACCGAATCAAAAAAATTTCAAGGAAACCGAAATCAAAAAAAAGAATAAAAAA
AAAATGATGAATTGAAAAGGTGGTATGGTGCACTCTCAGTACAATCTGCTCTGATGCCGCATAGTTAAGC
CAGCCCCGACACCCGCCAACACCCGCTGACGCGCCCTGACGGGCTTGTCTGCTCCCGGCATCCGCTTACA
GACAAGCTGTGACCGTCTCCGGGAGCTGCATGTGTCAGAGGTTTTCACCGTCATCACCGAAACGCGCGAG
ACGAAAGGGCCTCGTGATACGCCTATTTTTATAGGTTAATGTCATGATAATAATGGTTTCTTAGACGGAT
CGCTTGCCTGTAACTTACACGCGCCTCGTATCTTTTAATGATGGAATAATTTGGGAATTTACTCTGTGTT
TATTTATTTTTATGTTTTGTATTTGGATTTTAGAAAGTAAATAAAGAAGGTAGAAGAGTTACGGAATGAA
GAAAAAAAAATAAACAAAGGTTTAAAAAATTTCAACAAAAAGCGTACTTTACATATATATTTATTAGACA
AGAAAAGCAGATTAAATAGATATACATTCGATTAACGATAAGTAAAATGTAAAATCACAGGATTTTCGTG
TGTGGTCTTCTACACAGACAAGATGAAACAATTCGGCATTAATACCTGAGAGCAGGAAGAGCAAGATAAA
AGGTAGTATTTGTTGGCGATCCCCCTAGAGTCTTTTACATCTTCGGAAAACAAAAACTATTTTTTCTTTA
ATTTCTTTTTTTACTTTCTATTTTTAATTTATATATTTATATTAAAAAATTTAAATTATAATTATTTTTA
TAGCACGTGATGAAAAGGACCCAGGTGGCACTTTTCGGGGAAATGTGCGCGGAACCCCTATTTGTTTATT
TTTCTAAATACATTCAAATATGTATCCGCTCATGAGACAATAACCCTGATAAATGCTTCAATAATATTGA
AAAAGGAAGAGTATGAGTATTCAACATTTCCGTGTCGCCCTTATTCCCTTTTTTGCGGCATTTTGCCTTC
CTGTTTTTGCTCACCCAGAAACGCTGGTGAAAGTAAAAGATGCTGAAGATCAGTTGGGTGCACGAGTGGG
TTACATCGAACTGGATCTCAACAGCGGTAAGATCCTTGAGAGTTTTCGCCCCGAAGAACGTTTTCCAATG
ATGAGCACTTTTAAAGTTCTGCTATGTGGCGCGGTATTATCCCGTATTGACGCCGGGCAAGAGCAACTCG
GTCGCCGCATACACTATTCTCAGAATGACTTGGTTGAGTACTCACCAGTCACAGAAAAGCATCTTACGGA
TGGCATGACAGTAAGAGAATTATGCAGTGCTGCCGTAACCATGAGTGATAACACTGCGGCCAACTTACTT
CTGACAACGATCGGAGGACCGAAGGAGCTAACCGCTTTTTTGCACAACATGGGGGATCATGTAACTCGCC
TTGATCGTTGGGAACCGGAGCTGAATGAAGCCATACCAAACGACGAGCGTGACACCACGATGCCTGTAGC
AATGGCAACAACGTTGCGCAAACTATTAACTGGCGAACTACTTACTCTAGCTTCCCGGCAACAATTAATA
GACTGGATGGAGGCGGATAAAGTTGCAGGACCACTTCTGCGCTCGGCCCTTCCGGCTGGCTGGTTTATTG
CTGATAAATCTGGAGCCGGTGAGCGTGGGTCTCGCGGTATCATTGCAGCACTGGGGCCAGATGGTAAGCC
CTCCCGTATCGTAGTTATCTACACGACGGGGAGTCAGGCAACTATGGATGAACGAAATAGACAGATCGCT
GAGATAGGTGCCTCACTGATTAAGCATTGGTAACTGTCAGACCAAGTTTACTCATATATACTTTAGATTG
ATTTAAAACTTCATTTTTAATTTAAAAGGATCTAGGTGAAGATCCTTTTTGATAATCTCATGACCAAAAT
CCCTTAACGTGAGTTTTCGTTCCACTGAGCGTCAGACCCCGTAGAAAAGATCAAAGGATCTTCTTGAGAT
CCTTTTTTTCTGCGCGTAATCTGCTGCTTGCAAACAAAAAAACCACCGCTACCAGCGGTGGTTTGTTTGC
CGGATCAAGAGCTACCAACTCTTTTTCCGAAGGTAACTGGCTTCAGCAGAGCGCAGATACCAAATACTGT
TCTTCTAGTGTAGCCGTAGTTAGGCCACCACTTCAAGAACTCTGTAGCACCGCCTACATACCTCGCTCTG
CTAATCCTGTTACCAGTGGCTGCTGCCAGTGGCGATAAGTCGTGTCTTACCGGGTTGGACTCAAGACGAT
AGTTACCGGATAAGGCGCAGCGGTCGGGCTGAACGGGGGGTTCGTGCACACAGCCCAGCTTGGAGCGAAC
GACCTACACCGAACTGAGATACCTACAGCGTGAGCTATGAGAAAGCGCCACGCTTCCCGAAGGGAGAAAG
GCGGACAGGTATCCGGTAAGCGGCAGGGTCGGAACAGGAGAGCGCACGAGGGAGCTTCCAGGGGGAAACG
CCTGGTATCTTTATAGTCCTGTCGGGTTTCGCCACCTCTGACTTGAGCGTCGATTTTTGTGATGCTCGTC
AGGGGGGCGGAGCCTATGGAAAAACGCCAGCAACGCGGCCTTTTTACGGTTCCTGGCCTTTTGCTGGCCT
TTTGCTCACATGTTCTTTCCTGCGTTATCCCCTGATTCTGTGGATAACCGTATTACCGCCTTTGAGTGAG
CTGATACCGCTCGCCGCAGCCGAACGACCGAGCGCAGCGAGTCAGTGAGCGAGGAAGCGGAAGAGCGCCC
AATACGCAAACCGCCTCTCCCCGCGCGTTGGCCGATTCATTAATGCAGCTGGCACGACAGGTTTCCCGAC
TGGAAAGCGGGCAGTGAGCGCAACGCAATTAATGTGAGTTAGCTCACTCATTAGGCACCCCAGGCTTTAC
ACTTTATGCTTCCGGCTCGTATGTTGTGTGGAATTGTGAGCGGATAACAATTTCACACAGGAAACAGCTA
TGACCATGATTACGCCAAGCGCGCAATTAACCCTCACTAAAGGGAACAAAAGCTGGAGCTCCACCGCGGT
GGCGGCCGCTCTAGAGCTGGTACCAATTCCTTGAATTTTCAAAAATTCTTACTTTTTTTTTGGATGGACG
CAAAGAAGTTTAATAATCATATTACATGGCATTACCACCATATACATATCCATATCTAATCTTACTTATA
TGTTGTGGAAATGTAAAGAGCCCCATTATCTTAGCCTAAAAAAACCTTCTCTTTGGAACTTTCAGTAATA
CGCTTAACTGCTCATTGCTATATTGAAGTA
